>Addgene plasmid #208382 | Lenti-sgRNA-Cre-GpNLuc | addgene full sequence | sequence record 412369 | Addgene NGS Result
CTGAAGATCAGTTGGGTGCACGAGTGGGTTACATCGAACTGGATCTCAACAGCGGTAAGATCCTTGAGAG
TTTTCGCCCCGAAGAACGTTTTCCAATGATGAGCACTTTTAAAGTTCTGCTATGTGGCGCGGTATTATCC
CGTATTGACGCCGGGCAAGAGCAACTCGGTCGCCGCATACACTATTCTCAGAATGACTTGGTTGAGTACT
CACCAGTCACAGAAAAGCATCTTACGGATGGCATGACAGTAAGAGAATTATGCAGTGCTGCCATAACCAT
GAGTGATAACACTGCGGCCAACTTACTTCTGACAACGATCGGAGGACCGAAGGAGCTAACCGCTTTTTTG
CACAACATGGGGGATCATGTAACTCGCCTTGATCGTTGGGAACCGGAGCTGAATGAAGCCATACCAAACG
ACGAGCGTGACACCACGATGCCTGTAGCAATGGCAACAACGTTGCGCAAACTATTAACTGGCGAACTACT
TACTCTAGCTTCCCGGCAACAATTAATAGACTGGATGGAGGCGGATAAAGTTGCAGGACCACTTCTGCGC
TCGGCCCTTCCGGCTGGCTGGTTTATTGCTGATAAATCTGGAGCCGGTGAGCGTGGGTCTCGCGGTATCA
TTGCAGCACTGGGGCCAGATGGTAAGCCCTCCCGTATCGTAGTTATCTACACGACGGGGAGTCAGGCAAC
TATGGATGAACGAAATAGACAGATCGCTGAGATAGGTGCCTCACTGATTAAGCATTGGTAACTGTCAGAC
CAAGTTTACTCATATATACTTTAGATTGATTTAAAACTTCATTTTTAATTTAAAAGGATCTAGGTGAAGA
TCCTTTTTGATAATCTCATGACCAAAATCCCTTAACGTGAGTTTTCGTTCCACTGAGCGTCAGACCCCGT
AGAAAAGATCAAAGGATCTTCTTGAGATCCTTTTTTTCTGCGCGTAATCTGCTGCTTGCAAACAAAAAAA
CCACCGCTACCAGCGGTGGTTTGTTTGCCGGATCAAGAGCTACCAACTCTTTTTCCGAAGGTAACTGGCT
TCAGCAGAGCGCAGATACCAAATACTGTTCTTCTAGTGTAGCCGTAGTTAGGCCACCACTTCAAGAACTC
TGTAGCACCGCCTACATACCTCGCTCTGCTAATCCTGTTACCAGTGGCTGCTGCCAGTGGCGATAAGTCG
TGTCTTACCGGGTTGGACTCAAGACGATAGTTACCGGATAAGGCGCAGCGGTCGGGCTGAACGGGGGGTT
CGTGCACACAGCCCAGCTTGGAGCGAACGACCTACACCGAACTGAGATACCTACAGCGTGAGCTATGAGA
AAGCGCCACGCTTCCCGAAGGGAGAAAGGCGGACAGGTATCCGGTAAGCGGCAGGGTCGGAACAGGAGAG
CGCACGAGGGAGCTTCCAGGGGGAAACGCCTGGTATCTTTATAGTCCTGTCGGGTTTCGCCACCTCTGAC
TTGAGCGTCGATTTTTGTGATGCTCGTCAGGGGGGCGGAGCCTATGGAAAAACGCCAGCAACGCGGCCTT
TTTACGGTTCCTGGCCTTTTGCTGGCCTTTTGCTCACATGTTCTTTCCTGCGTTATCCCCTGATTCTGTG
GATAACCGTATTACCGCCTTTGAGTGAGCTGATACCGCTCGCCGCAGCCGAACGACCGAGCGCAGCGAGT
CAGTGAGCGAGGAAGCGGAAGAGCGCCCAATACGCAAACCGCCTCTCCCCGCGCGTTGGCCGATTCATTA
ATGCAGCTGGCACGACAGGTTTCCCGACTGGAAAGCGGGCAGTGAGCGCAACGCAATTAATGTGAGTTAG
CTCACTCATTAGGCACCCCAGGCTTTACACTTTATGCTTCCGGCTCGTATGTTGTGTGGAATTGTGAGCG
GATAACAATTTCACACAGGAAACAGCTATGACCATGATTACGCCAAGCTCTAGCTAGAGGTCGACGGTAT
ACAGACATGATAAGATACATTGATGAGTTTGGACAAACCACAACTAGAATGCAGTGAAAAAAATGCTTTA
TTTGTGAAATTTGTGATGCTATTGCTTTATTTGTAACCATTATAAGCTGCAATAAACAAGTTGGGGTGGG
CGAAGAACTCCAGCATGAGATCCCCGCGCTGGAGGATCATCCAGCCGGCGTCCCGGAAAACGATTCCGAA
GCCCAACCTTTCATAGAAGGCGGCGGTGGAATCGAAATCTCGTAGCACGTGTCAGTCCTGCTCCTCGGCC
ACGAAGTGCACGCAGTTGCCGGCCGGGTCGCGCAGGGCGAACTCCCGCCCCCACGGCTGCTCGCCGATCT
CGGTCATGGCCGGCCCGGAGGCGTCCCGGAAGTTCGTGGACACGACCTCCGACCACTCGGCGTACAGCTC
GTCCAGGCCGCGCACCCACACCCAGGCCAGGGTGTTGTCCGGCACCACCTGGTCCTGGACCGCGCTGATG
AACAGGGTCACGTCGTCCCGGACCACACCGGCGAAGTCGTCCTCCACGAAGTCCCGGGAGAACCCGAGCC
GGTCGGTCCAGAACTCGACCGCTCCGGCGACGTCGCGCGCGGTGAGCACCGGAACGGCACTGGTCAACTT
GGCCATGGTTTAGTTCCTCACCTTGTCGTATTATACTATGCCGATATACTATGCCGATGATTAATTGTCA
ACACGTGCTGATCAGATCCGAAAATGGATATACAAGCTCCCGGGAGCTTTTTGCAAAAGCCTAGGCCTCC
AAAAAAGCCTCCTCACTACTTCTGGAATAGCTCAGAGGCAGAGGCGGCCTCGGCCTCTGCATAAATAAAA
AAAATTAGTCAGCCATGGGGCGGAGAATGGGCGGAACTGGGCGGAGTTAGGGGCGGGATGGGCGGAGTTA
GGGGCGGGACTATGGTTGCTGACTAATTGAGATGCATGCTTTGCATACTTCTGCCTGCTGGGGAGCCTGG
GGACTTTCCACACCTGGTTGCTGACTAATTGAGATGCATGCTTTGCATACTTCTGCCTGCTGGGGAGCCT
GGGGACTTTCCACACCCTAACTGACACACATTCCACAGAATTAATTCGCGTTAAATTTTTGTTAAATCAG
CTCATTTTTTAACCAATAGGCCGAAATCGGCAAAATCCCTTATAAATCAAAAGAATAGACCGAGATAGGG
T
[37 nt withheld, positions 3152-3188]
AAAGAACGTGGACTCCAACGTCAAAGG
[49 nt withheld, positions 3216-3264]
T
[91 nt withheld, positions 3266-3356]
G
[124 nt withheld, positions 3358-3481]
GGGGATACCCCCTAGAGCCCCAGCTGGTTCTTTCCGCCTCAGAAGCCATAGAGCCCACCGCATCCCCAGC
ATGCCTGCTATTGTCTTCCCAATCCTCCCCCTTGCTGTCCTGCCCCACCCCACCCCCCAGAATAGAATGA
CACCTACTCAGACAATGCGATGCAATTTCCTCATTTTATTAGGAAAGGACAGTGGGAGTGGCACCTTCCA
GGGTCAAGGAAGGCACGGGGGAGGGGCAAACAACAGATGGCTGGCAACTAGAAGGCACAGTCGAGGCTGA
TCAGCGGGTTTAAACGGGCCCTGCTAGAGATTTTCCACACTGACTAAAAGGGTCTGAGGGATCTCTAGTT
ACCAGAGTCACACAACAGACGGGCACACACTACTTGAAGCACTCAAGGCAAGCTTTATTGAGGCTTAAGC
AGTGGGTTCCCTAGTTAGCCAGAGAGCTCCCAGGCTCAGATCTGGTCTAACCAGAGAGACCCAGTACAAG
CAAAAAGCAGATCTTGTCTTCGTTGGGAGTGAATTAGCCCTTCCAGTCCCCCCTTTTCTTTTAAAAAGTG
GCTAAGATCTACAGCTGCCTTGTAAGTCATTGGTCTTAAAGTCGACGCGGGGAGGCGGCCCAAAGGGAGA
TCCGACTCGTCTGAGGGCGAAGGCGAAGACGCGGAAGAGGCCGCAGAGCCGGCAGCAGGCCGCGGGAAGG
AAGGTCCGCTGGATTGAGGGCCGAAGGGACGTAGCAGAAGGACGTCCCGCGCAGAATCCAGGTGGCAACA
CAGGCGAGCAGCCAAGGAAAGGACGATGATTTCCCCGACAACACCACGGAATTGTCAGTGCCCAACAGCC
GAGCCCCTGTCCAGCAGCGGGCAAGGCAGGCGGCGATGAGTTCCGCCGTGGCAATAGGGAGGGGGAAAGC
GAAAGTCCCGGAAAGGAGCTGACAGGTGGTGGCAATGCCCCAACCAGTGGGGGTTGCGTCAGCAAACACA
GTGCACACCACGCCACGTTGCCTGACAACGGGCCACAACTCCTCATAAAGAGACAGCAACCAGGATTTAT
ACAAGGAGGAGAAAATGAAAGCCATACGGGAAGCAATAGCATGATACAAAGGCATTAAAGCAGCGTATCC
ACATAGCGTAAAAGGAGCAACATAGTTAAGAATACCAGTCAATCTTTCACAAATTTTGTAATCCAGAGGT
TGATTGTCGACTTAACGCGTTTACGCCAGAATGCGTTCGCACAGCCGCCAGCCGGTCACTCCGTTGATGG
TTACTCGGAACAGCAGGGAGCCGTCGGGGTTGATCAGGCGCTCGTCGATAATTTTGTTGCCGTTCCACAG
GGTCCCTGTTACAGTGATCTTTTTGCCGTCGAACACGGCGATGCCTTCATACGGCCGTCCGAAATAGTCG
ATCATGTTCGGCGTAACCCCGTCGATTACCAGTGTGCCATAGTGCAGGATCACCTTAAAGTGATGATCAT
CCACAGGGTACACCACCTTAAAAATTTTTTCGATCTGGCCCATTTGGTCGCCGCTCAGACCTTCATACGG
GATGATGACATGGATGTCGATCTTCAGCCCATTTTCACCGCTCAGGACAATCCTTTGGATCGGAGTTACG
GACACCCCGAGATTCTGAAACAAACTGGACACACCTCCCTGTTCAAGGACTTGGTCCAGGTTGTAGCCGG
CTGTCTGTCGCCAGTCCCCAACGAAATCTTCGAGTGTGAAGACCATACCTCCGGAGATATCCTTGTACAG
CTCGTCCATGCCGAGAGTGATCCCGGCGGCGGTCACGAACTCCAGCAGGACCATGTGATCGCGCTTCTCG
TTGGGGTCTTTGCTCAGGGCGGACTGGGTGCTCAGGTAGTGGTTGTCGGGCAGCAGCACGGGGCCGTCGC
CGATGGGGGTGTTCTGCTGGTAGTGGTCGGCGAGCTGCACGCTGCCGTCCTCGATGTTGTGGCGGATCTT
GAAGTTCACCTTGATGCCGTTCTTCTGCTTGTCGGCCATGATATAGACGTTGTGGCTGTTGTAGTTGTAC
TCCAGCTTGTGCCCCAGGATGTTGCCGTCCTCCTTGAAGTCGATGCCCTTCAGCTCGATGCGGTTCACCA
GGGTGTCGCCCTCGAACTTCACCTCGGCGCGGGTCTTGTAGTTGCCGTCGTCCTTGAAGAAGATGGTGCG
CTCCTGGACGTAGCCTTCGGGCATGGCGGACTTGAAGAAGTCGTGCTGCTTCATGTGGTCGGGGTAGCGG
CTGAAGCACTGCACGCCGTAGGTCAGGGTGGTCACGAGGGTGGGCCAGGGCACGGGCAGCTTGCCGGTGG
TGCAGATGAACTTCAGGGTCAGCTTGCCGTAGGTGGCATCGCCCTCGCCCTCGCCGGACACGCTGAACTT
GTGGCCGTTTACGTCGCCGTCCAGCTCGACCAGGATGGGCACCACCCCGGTGAACAGCTCCTCGCCCTTG
CTCACCATCGGTCCAGGATTCTCTTCGACATCTCCGGCTTGTTTCAGCAGAGAGAAGTTTGTTGCATCGC
CATCTTCCAGCAGGCGCACCATTGCCCCTGTTTCACTATCCAGGTTACGGATATAGTTCATGACAATATT
TACATTGGTCCAGCCACCAGCTTGCATGATCTCCGGTATTGAAACTCCAGCGCGGGCCATATCTCGCGCG
GCTCCGACACGGGCACTGTGTCCAGACCAGGCCAGGTATCTCTGACCAGAGTCATCCTTAGCGCCGTAAA
TCAATCGATGAGTTGCTTCAAAAATCCCTTCCAGGGCGCGAGTTGATAGCTGGCTGGTGGCAGATGGCGC
GGCAACACCATTTTTTCTGACCCGGCAAAACAGGTAGTTATTCGGATCATCAGCTACACCAGATACGGAA
ATCCATCGCTCGACCAGTTTAGTTACCCCCAGGCTAAGTGCCTTCTCTACACCTGCGGTGCTAACCAGCG
TTTTCGTTCTGCCAATATGGATTAACATTCTCCCACCGTCAGTACGTGAGATATCTTTAACCCTGATCCT
GGCAATTTCGGCTATACGTAACAGGGTGTTATAAGCAATCCCCAGAAATGCCAGATTACGTATATCCTGG
CAGCGATCGCTATTTTCCATGAGTGAACGAACCTGGTCGAAATCAGTGCGTTCGAACGCTAGAGCCTGTT
TTGCACGTTCACCGGCATCAACGTTTTCTTTTCGGATCCGCCGCATAACCAGTGAAACAGCATTGCTGTC
ACTTGGTCGTGGCAGCCCGGACCGACGATGAAGCATGTTTAGCTGGCCCAAATGTTGCTGGATAGTTTTT
ACTGCCAGACCGCGCGCCTGAAGATATAGAAGATAATCGCGAACATCTTCAGGTTCTGCGGGAAACCATT
TCCGGTTATTCAACTTGCACCATGCCGCCCACGACCGGCAAACGGACTGAAGCATTTTCCAGGTATGCTC
AGAAAACGCCTGGCGATCCCTGAACATGTCCATCAGGTTCTTGCGAACCTCATCACTCGTTGCATCGACC
GGTAATGCAGGCAAATTTTGGTGTACGGTCAGTAAATTGGACACCTTCCTCTTCTTCTTGGGCATGGTAG
ATCCTCTAGAACCGGTCCTGTGTTCTGGCGGCAAACCCGTTGCGAAAAAGAACGTTCACGGCGACTACTG
CACTTATATACGGTTCTCCCCCACCCTCGGGAAAAAGGCGGAGCCAGTACACGACATCACTTTCCCAGTT
TACCCCGCGCCACCTTCTCTAGGCACCGGATCAATTGCCGACCCCTCCCCCCAACTTCTCGGGGACTGTG
GGCGATGTGCGCTCTGCCCACTGACGGGCACCGGAGCCAATTCCCACTCCTTTCAAGACCTAGCTAGCGA
ATTCAAAAAAGCACCGACTCGGTGCCACTTTTTCAAGTTGATAACGGACTAGCCTTATTTTAACTTGCTA
TTTCTAGCTCTAAAACAGAGACGTACAAAAAAGAGCAAGAAGCTAAAAAAGATTTAAAAATTATTTTTAG
CGCAGTTAATGGAACAGGAACTAAATTTACCCCAAAAATATTACGTGAATCAGGATATAACGTTATTGAG
GTTGAAGAGCATGCATTTGAAGATGAAACATTTAAAAATGTTGTAAATCCAAATCCAGAATTTGATCCTG
CATGAAAAATACCGCTTGAATATGGTATTAAACATGATGCAGATATTATTATTATGAATGACCCAGATGC
TGACAGATTTGGAATGGCAATAAAACATGATGGTCATTTTGTAAGATTAGATGGAAATCAAACAGGACCA
ATTTTAATTGATTGAAAATTATCAAATCTAAAACGCTTAAATAGCATTCCAAAAAATCCGGCTCTATATT
CAAGTTTTGTAACAAGTGATTTGGGTGATAGAATCGCTCATGAAAAATATGGAGTTAATATTGTAAAAAC
TTTAACTGGATTTAAATGAATGGGTAGAGAAATTGCTAAAGAAGAAGATAACGGATTAAATTTTGTTTTT
GCTTATGAAGAAAGTTATGGATATGTAATTGATGACTCAGCTAGAGATAAAGATGGAATACAAGCTTCTA
TATTAATAGCAGAGGCTGCTTGATTTTATAAAAAACAAAATAAAACATTAGTAGACTATTTAGAAGATTT
ATTTAAAGAAATGGGTGCATATTACACTTTCACTTTAAACTTGAATTTTAAACCAGAAGAAAAGAAATTA
AAAATTGAACCATTAATGAAATCATTGAGAGCAACACCCTTAACTCAAATTGCTGGACTTAAAGTTGTTA
ATGTTGAAGACTACATCGATGGAATGTATAATATGCCAGGACAAGACTTACTAAAATTTTATTTAGAAGA
TAAGTCATGATTTGCTGTTCGCCCAAGTGGAACTGAACCTAAACTAAAAATTTATTTTATAGGTGTTGGT
GAATCTGTTCAAAACGCTAAAGTTAAAGTAGACGAAATTATTAAAGAATTAAAATTAAAAATGAATATAT
AGGAGAAAAAATGAAACTAAACAAATATATAGATCACACATTATTAAAACAAGATGCTACGAAAGCTGAA
ATTAAACAATTATGTGATGAAGCAATTGAATTTGATTTTGCAACAGTTTGTGTTAATTCATATTGAACAA
GCTATTGTAAAGAATTATTAAAAGGCACAAATGTAGGAATAACAAATGTTGTAGGTTTTCCTCTAGGTGC
ATGCACAACAGCTACAAAAGCATTCGAAGTTTCTGAAGCAATTAAAGATGGTGCAACAGAAATTGATATG
GTATTAAATATTGGTGCATTAAAAGACAAAAATTATGAATTAGTTTTAGAAGACATGAAAGCTGTAAAAA
AAGCAGCTGGATCACATGTTGTTAAATGTATTATGGAAAATTGTTTATTAACAAAAGAAGAAATCATGAA
AGCTTGTGAAATAGCTGTTGAAGCTGGATTAGAATTTGTTAAAACATCAACAGGATTTTCAAAATCAGGT
GCAACATTTGAAGATGTTAAACTAATGAAGTCAGTTGTTAAAGACAATGCTTTAGTTAAAGCAGCTGGTG
GAGTTAGAACATTTGAAGATGCTCAAAAAATGATTGAAGCAGGAGCTGACCGCTTAGGAACAAGTGGTGG
AGTAGCTATTATTAAAGGTGAAGAAAACAACGCGAGTTACTAAAACTAGCGTTTTTTTATTTTGCTCATT
TTTATTAAAAGTTTGCAAAAAGGAACATAAAAATTCTAATTATTGATACTAAAGTTATTAAAAAGAAGAT
TTTGGTTGATTTTATAAAGGTCATAGAATATAATATTTTAGCATGTGTATTTTGTGTGCTCATTTACAAC
CGTCTCCGGTGTTTCGTCCTTTCCACAAGATATATAAAGCCAAGAAATCGAAATACTTTCAAGTTACGGT
AAGCATATGATAGTCCATTTTAAAACATAATTTTAAAACTGCAAACTACCCAAGAAATTATTACTTTCTA
CGTCACGTATTTTGTACTAATATCTTTGTGTTTACAGTCAAATTAATTCTAATTATCTCTCTAACAGCCT
TGTATCGTATATGCAAATATGAAGGAATCATGGGAAATAGGCCCTCGGTACCTTAATTAACCAAACTGGA
TCTCTGCTGTCCCTGTAATAAACCCGAAAATTTTGAATTTTTGTAATTTGTTTTTGTAATTCTTTAGTTT
GTATGTCTGTTGCTATTATGTCTACTATTCTTTCCCCTGCACTGTACCCCCCAATCCCCCCTTTTCTTTT
AAAATTGTGGATGAATACTGCCATTTGTCTGCAGAATTGGCGCACGCAGTGCCGATCCGTTCACTAATCG
AATGGATCTGTCTCTGTCTCTCTCTCCACCTTCTTCTTCTATTCCTTCGGGCCTGTCGGGTCCCCTCGGG
GTTGGGAGGTGGGTCTGAAACGATAATGGTGAATATCCCTGCCTAACTCTATTCACTATAGAAAGTACAG
CAAAAACTATTCTTAAACCTACCAAGCCTCCTACTATCATTATGAATAATTTTATATACCACAGCCAATT
TGTTATGTTAAACCAATTCCACAAACTTGCCCATTTATCTAATTCCAATAATTCTTGTTCATTCTTTTCT
TGCTGGTTTTGCGATTCTTCAATTAAGGAGTGTATTAAGCTTGTGTAATTGTTAATTTCTCTGTCCCACT
CCATCCAGGTCGTGTGATTCCAAATCTGTTCCAGAGATTTATTACTCCAACTAGCATTCCAAGGCACAGC
AGTGGTGCAAATGAGTTTTCCAGAGCAACCCCAAATCCCCAGGAGCTGTTGATCCTTTAGGTATCTTTCC
ACAGCCAGGATTCTTGCCTGGAGCTGCTTGATGCCCCAGACTGTGAGTTGCAACAGATGCTGTTGCGCCT
CAATAGCCCTCAGCAAATTGTTCTGCTGCTGCACTATACCAGACAATAATTGTCTGGCCTGTACCGTCAG
CGTCATTGACGCTGCGCCCATAGTGCTTCCTGCTGCTCCCAAGAACCCAAGGAACAAAGCTCCTATTCCC
ACTGCTCTTTTTTCTCTCTGCACCACTCTTCTCTTTGCCTTGGTGGGTGCTACTCCTAATGGTTCAATTT
TTACTACTTTATATTTATATAATTCACTTCTCCAATTGTCCCTCATATCTCCTCCTCCAGGTCTGAAGAT
CAGCGGCCGCTTGCTGTGCGGTGGTCTTACTTTTGTTTTGCTCTTCCTCTATCTTGTCTAAAGCTTCCTT
GGTGTCTTTTATCTCTATCCTTTGATGCACACAATAGAGGGTTGCTACTGTATTATATAATGATCTAAGT
TCTTCTGATCCTGTCTGAAGGGATGGTTGTAGCTGTCCCAGTATTTGTCTACAGCCTTCTGATGTTTCTA
ACAGGCCAGGATTAACTGCGAATCGTTCTAGCTCCCTGCTTGCCCATACTATATGTTTTAATTTATATTT
TTTCTTTCCCCCTGGCCTTAACCGAATTTTTTCCCATCGCGATCTAATTCTCCCCCGCTTAATACTGACG
CTCTCGCACCCATCTCTCTCCTTCTAGCCTCCGCTAGTCAAAATTTTTGGCGTACTCACCAGTCGCCGCC
CCTCGCCTCTTGCCGTGCGCGCTTCAGCAAGCCGAGTCCTGCGTCGAGAGAGCTCCTCTGGTTTCCCTTT
CGCTTTCAAGTCCCTGTTCGGGCGCCACTGCTAGAGATTTTCCACACTGACTAAAAGGGTCTGAGGGATC
TCTAGTTACCAGAGTCACACAACAGACGGGCACACACTACTTGAAGCACTCAAGGCAAGCTTTATTGAGG
CTTAAGCAGTGGGTTCCCTAGTTAGCCAGAGAGCTCCCAGGCTCAGATCTGGTCTAACCAGAGAGACCCA
GTACAGGCAAAACGCGCTGCTTATATAGACCTCCCACCGTACACGCCTACCGCCCATTTGCGTCAATGGG
GCGGAGTTGTTACGACATTTTGGAAAGTCCCGTTGATTTTGGTGCCAAAACAAACTCCCATTGACGTCAA
TGGGGTGGAGACTTGGAAATCCCCGTGAGTCAAACCGCTATCCACGCCCATTGATGTACTGCCAAAACCG
CATCACCATGGTAATAGCGATGACTAATACGTAGATGTACTGCCAAGTAGGAAAGTCCCATAAGGTCATG
TACTGGGCATAATGCCAGGCGGGCCATTTACCGTCATTGACGTCAATAGGGGGCGTACTTGGCATATGAT
ACACTTGATGTACTGCCAAGTGGGCAGTTTACCGTAAATACTCCACCCATTGACGTCAATGGAAAGTCCC
TATTGGCGTTACTATGGGAACATACGTCATTATTGACGTCAATGGGCGGGGGTCGTTGGGCGGTCAGCCA
GGCGGGCCATTTACCGTAAGTTATGTAACGCGGAACTCCATATATGGGCTATGAACTAATGACCCCGTAA
TTGATTACTATTAATAACTAGTCAATAATCAATGTCAACGCGTATATCTGGCCCGTACATCGCGAAGCAG
CGCAAAACGCCTAACCCTAAGCAGATTCTTCATGCAATTGTCGGTCAAGCCTTGCCTTGTTGTAGCTTAA
ATTTTGCTCGCGCACTACTCAGCGACCTCCAACACACAAGCAGGGAGCAGATACTGGCTTAACTATGCGG
CATCAGAGCAGATTGTACTGAGAGTGCACCATAGGGGATCGGGAGATCTCCCGATCCGTCGACGTCAGGT
GGCACTTTTCGGGGAAATGTGCGCGGAACCCCTATTTGTTTATTTTTCTAAATACATTCAAATATGTATC
CGCTCATGAGACAATAACCCTGATAAATGCTTCAATAATATTGAAAAAGGAAGAGTATGAGTATTCAACA
TTTCCGTGTCGCCCTTATTCCCTTTTTTGCGGCATTTTGCCTTCCTGTTTTTGCTCACCCAGAAACGCTG
GTGAAAGTAAAAGATG
Features (pLannotate 1.2.2; 35 found; start..end, strand, type, name):
    932..1520    +  rep_origin     ori: high-copy-number ColE1/pMB1/pBR322/pUC origin of replication
   1703..1795    +  CDS            lacI (fragment): lac repressor; lacI; The lac repressor binds to the lac operator to inhibit transcription in E. coli. This inhibition can be relieved by adding lactose or isopropyl-β-D-thiogalactopyranoside (IPTG).
   1808..1829    +  protein_bind   CAP binding site: CAP binding activates transcription in the presence of cAMP. E. coli catabolite activator protein
   1844..1874    +  promoter       lac promoter: promoter for the E. coli lac operon
   1878..1900    +  protein_bind   lac operator (fragment): The lac repressor binds to the lac operator to inhibit transcription in E. coli. This inhibition can be relieved by adding lactose or isopropyl-β-D-thiogalactopyranoside (IPTG). lac repressor encoded by lacI
   1971..2092    -  polyA_signal   SV40 poly(A) signal: SV40 polyadenylation signal
   2087..2212    -  CDS            ble (fragment): BLE_KLEPN - Experimental evidence at protein level: Swiss-Prot protein existence level 1. Binding protein with a strong affinity to the bleomycin family of antibiotics. Binds to CL990; an antimitotic-antibiotic compound. From Klebsiella pneumoniae.
   2222..2596    -  CDS            BleoR: antibiotic-binding protein; Sh ble from Streptoalloteichus hindustanus; confers resistance to bleomycin, phleomycin, and Zeocin™
   2615..2662    -  promoter       EM7 promoter: synthetic bacterial promoter&nbsp
   2710..3039    -  promoter       SV40 promoter: SV40 enhancer and early promoter
   3053..3481    -  rep_origin     f1 ori (sequence partly withheld): f1 bacteriophage origin of replication; arrow indicates direction of (+) strand synthesis
   3502..3523    -  promoter       SV40 promoter (fragment): SV40 enhancer and early promoter
   3527..3751    -  polyA_signal   bGH poly(A) signal: bovine growth hormone polyadenylation signal
   3783..4016    -  LTR            3' LTR (ΔU3): self-inactivating 3' long terminal repeat (LTR) from HIV-1
   4018..4037    -  misc_feature   cPPT/CTS (fragment): central polypurine tract and central termination sequence of HIV-1
   4088..4676    -  misc_feature   WPRE: woodchuck hepatitis virus posttranscriptional regulatory element
   4692..5207    -  CDS            Nluc: NanoLuc® luciferase human codon-optimized
   5223..5939    -  CDS            EGFP: EGFP is a basic (constitutively fluorescent) green fluorescent protein published in 1996, derived from Aequorea victoria. It is reported to be a rapidly-maturing weak dimer with moderate acid sensitivity.
   5997..7024    -  CDS            Cre (fragment): site-specific recombinase Cre is a site-specific recombinase from bacteriophage P1. Recombination occurs at loxP sequences.
   7069..7280    -  promoter       EF-1α core promoter: core promoter for human elongation factor EF-1α
   7306..7324    -  CDS            small t antigen (fragment): SV40 (simian virus 40) small t antigen
   7342..7417    -  misc_RNA       gRNA scaffold: guide RNA scaffold for the Streptococcus pyogenes CRISPR/Cas9 system
   8462..9121    +  CDS            deoC1: DEOC1_STAAN - Also known as dra. Experimental evidence at protein level: Swiss-Prot protein existence level 1. Catalyzes a reversible aldol reaction between acetaldehyde and D-glyceraldehyde 3-phosphate to generate 2-deoxy-D-ribose 5- phosphate. From Staphylococcus aureus (strain N315).
   9307..9547    -  promoter       U6 promoter: RNA polymerase III promoter for human U6 snRNA
   9598..9715    -  misc_feature   cPPT/CTS: central polypurine tract and central termination sequence of HIV-1
   9765..9865    -  CDS            Rev (fragment): human immunodeficiency virus 1 (HIV-1) Rev protein; rev; enhances nuclear export of unspliced and incompletely spliced viral mRNAs
  10242..10475   -  misc_feature   RRE: The Rev response element (RRE) of HIV-1 allows for Rev-dependent mRNA export from the nucleus to the cytoplasm.
  10621..10984   -  CDS            HIV-1 gag (fragment): gag protein from human immunodeficiency virus 1; gag
  10968..11093   -  misc_feature   HIV-1 Ψ: packaging signal of human immunodeficiency virus type 1
  11140..11320   -  LTR            5' LTR (truncated): truncated 5' long terminal repeat (LTR) from HIV-1
  11338..11537   -  promoter       CMV promoter: human cytomegalovirus (CMV) immediate early promoter
  11538..11917   -  enhancer       CMV enhancer: human cytomegalovirus immediate early enhancer
  12072..12124   +  misc_feature   bom (fragment): basis of mobility region from pBR322
  12183..12287   +  promoter       AmpR promoter: bla
  12288..761     +  CDS            AmpR (across the origin): β-lactamase; bla; confers resistance to ampicillin, carbenicillin, and related antibiotics
