[The description below was written by a language model from this plasmid's Addgene catalogue record and pLannotate feature annotations shown in this document.]
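Description:
Lenti-sgRNA-Cre-GpNLuc is an empty lentiviral backbone derived from LentiCRISPRv2, in which Cas9 has been replaced by Cre recombinase and the puromycin resistance gene by the GpNLuc reporter. It is propagated in E. coli as a high-copy plasmid through a ColE1/pUC-type origin with ampicillin selection (AmpR). An f1 origin and an SV40/EM7-driven BleoR cassette lie outside the viral region. The transfer cassette is of the self-inactivating HIV-1 type: a CMV enhancer/promoter fused to a truncated 5' LTR drives genomic RNA production in packaging cells, followed by the Ψ packaging signal with a partial gag fragment, the RRE for Rev-dependent export, the cPPT/CTS, a WPRE to boost transcript expression, and a ΔU3 3' LTR, with a bGH polyadenylation signal downstream.

Two expression units sit within the provirus. A human U6 promoter is followed by a stuffer of roughly 1.9 kb, part of which the annotation software matches to a bacterial deoC sequence, and then the S. pyogenes gRNA scaffold. As in LentiCRISPRv2, the stuffer is replaced with a guide sequence of interest. Downstream, an EF-1α core promoter drives Cre, followed by EGFP and NanoLuc coding sequences, which together correspond to the GpNLuc fluorescent and bioluminescent reporter. The feature table does not annotate the linker or any self-cleaving peptide joining Cre to the reporter.

Because the vector carries no Cas9, guide activity presumably requires Cas9 supplied by the target cells. A natural application is in cells or animals with Cre-dependent alleles, where transduction delivers an sgRNA, triggers loxP recombination and marks cells for fluorescence or luminescence tracking, although the record does not state a specific application.
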