Addgene plasmid #208382: Lenti-sgRNA-Cre-GpNLuc
Purpose: (Empty Backbone) Derived from LentiCRISPRV2 by replacing Cas9 with Cre recombinase and puromycin resistance with GpNLuc. Contains a stuffer sequence for cloning of sgRNA of interest, as per LentiCRISPRV2.
Depositing lab: Gaorav Gupta. Depositing organization: University of North Carolina at Chapel Hill. Publication: MRE11 liberates cGAS from nucleosome sequestration during tumorigenesis. Cho MG, Kumar RJ, Lin CC, Boyer JA, Shahir JA, Fagan-Solis K, Simpson DA, Fan C, Foster CE, Goddard AM, Lerner LM, Ellington SW, Wang Q, Wang Y, Ho AY, Liu P, Perou CM, Zhang Q, McGinty RK, Purvis JE, Gupta GP. Nature. 2024 Jan 10. doi: 10.1038/s41586-023-06889-6. PubMed 38200309.
Backbone
  Vector backbone: LentiCRISPR V2-Cre-NLuc
  Vector type: Mammalian Expression, Lentiviral, Luciferase
Growth in bacteria
  Bacterial resistance: Ampicillin, 100 μg/mL
  Growth temperature: 37°C
  Growth strain: NEB Stable
  Copy number: High Copy
Gene/Insert
  Gene/Insert name: None
  Mutation: WT
Terms and licenses: Academic/Nonprofit Terms; Industry Terms: Not Available to Industry
How to cite: Lenti-sgRNA-Cre-GpNLuc was a gift from Gaorav Gupta (Addgene plasmid # 208382 ; http://n2t.net/addgene:208382 ; RRID:Addgene_208382)
